>Addgene plasmid #162896 | C122-E16: CyPet | addgene full sequence | sequence record 330814 | Addgene NGS Result
CTTTCCTGCGTTATCCCCTGATTCTGTGGATAACCGTATTACCGCCTTTGAGTGAGCTGATACCGCTCGC
CGCAGCCGAACGACCGAGCGCAGCGAGTCAGTGAGCGAGGAAGCGGAAGAGCGCCCAATACGCAAACCGC
CTCTCCCCGCGCGTTGGCCGATTCATTAATGCAGCTGGCACGACAGGTTTCCCGACTGGAAAGCGGGCAG
TGAGCGCAACGCAATTAATACGCGTACCGCTAGCCAGGAAGAGTTTGTAGAAACGCAAAAAGGCCATCCG
TCAGGATGGCCTTCTGCTTAGTTTGATGCCTGGCAGTTTATGGCGGGCGTCCTGCCCGCCACCCTCCGGG
CCGTTGCTTCACAACGTTCAAATCCGCTCCCGGCGGATTTGTCCTACTCAGGAGAGCGTTCACCGACAAA
CAACAGATAAAACGAAAGGCCCAGTCTTCCGACTGAGCCTTTCGTTTTATTTGATGCCTGGCAGTTCCCT
ACTCTCGCGTTAACGCTAGCATGGATGTTTTCCCAGTCACGACGTTGTAAAACGACGGCCAGTCTTAAGC
TCGGGCCCCAAATAATGATTTTATTTTGACTGATAGTGACCTGTTCGTTGCAACAAATTGATGAGCAATG
CTTTTTTATAATGCCAACTTTGTACAAAAAAGTTGGCACCATGGTGAGCAAGGGAGAGGAACTGTTCGGC
GGCATCGTGCCCATCCTGGTGGAGCTGGAGGGCGACGTGAACGGCCACAAGTTCAGCGTGAGCGGCGAGG
GCGAGGGCGACGCCACCTACGGCAAGCTGACCCTGAAGTTCATCTGCACCACCGGCAAGCTGCCCGTGCC
CTGGCCCACCCTGGTGACCACCCTGACCTGGGGCGTGCAGTGCTTCAGCCGGTACCCCGACCACATGAAG
CAGCACGACTTCTTCAAGAGCGTGATGCCCGAGGGCTACGTGCAGGAGCGGACCATCTTCTTCAAGGACG
ACGGCAACTACAAGACCCGGGCCGAGGTGAAGTTCGAGGGCGACACCCTGGTGAACCGGATCGAGCTGAA
GGGCATCGACTTCAAGGAGGACGGCAACATCCTGGGCCACAAGCTGGAGTACAACTACATCAGCCACAAC
GTGTACATCACCGCCGACAAGCAGAAGAACGGCATCAAGGCCAACTTCAAGGCCCGGCACAACATCACCG
ACGGCAGCGTGCAGCTGGCCGACCACTACCAGCAGAACACCCCCATCGGCGACGGCCCCGTGATCCTGCC
CGACAACCACTACCTGAGCACCCAGAGCGCCCTGAGCAAGGACCCCAACGAGAAGCGGGACCACATGGTG
CTGCTGGAGTTCGTGACCGCCGCCGGCATCACCCACGGCATGGACGAACTGTACAAATAATCAACTTTCT
TGTACAAAGTTGGCATTATAAGAAAGCATTGCTTATCAATTTGTTGCAACGAACAGGTCACTATCAGTCA
AAATAAAATCATTATTTGCCATCCAGCTGATATCCCCTATAGTGAGTCGTATTACATGGTCATAGCTGTT
TCCTGGCAGCTCTGGCCCGTGTCTCAAAATCTCTGATGTTACATTGCACAAGATAAAAATATATCATCAT
GCCTCCTCTAGACCAGCCAGGACAGAAATGCCTCGACTTCGCTGCTACCCAAGGTTGCCGGGTGACGCAC
ACCGTGGAAACGGATGAAGGCACGAACCCAGTGGACATAAGCCTGTTCGGTTCGTAAGCTGTAATGCAAG
TAGCGTATGCGCTCACGCAACTGGTCCAGAACCTTGACCGAACGCAGCGGTGGTAACGGCGCAGTGGCGG
TTTTCATGGCTTGTTATGACTGTTTTTTTGGGGTACAGTCTATGCCTCGGGCATCCAAGCAGCAAGCGCG
TTACGCCGTGGGTCGATGTTTGATGTTATGGAGCAGCAACGATGTTACGCAGCAGGGCAGTCGCCCTAAA
ACAAAGTTAAACATTATGAGGGAAGCGGTGATCGCCGAAGTATCGACTCAACTATCAGAGGTAGTTGGCG
TCATCGAGCGCCATCTCGAACCGACGTTGCTGGCCGTACATTTGTACGGCTCCGCAGTGGATGGCGGCCT
GAAGCCACACAGTGATATTGATTTGCTGGTTACGGTGACCGTAAGGCTTGATGAAACAACGCGGCGAGCT
TTGATCAACGACCTTTTGGAAACTTCGGCTTCCCCTGGAGAGAGCGAGATTCTCCGCGCTGTAGAAGTCA
CCATTGTTGTGCACGACGACATCATTCCGTGGCGTTATCCAGCTAAGCGCGAACTGCAATTTGGAGAATG
GCAGCGCAATGACATTCTTGCAGGTATCTTCGAGCCAGCCACGATCGACATTGATCTGGCTATCTTGCTG
ACAAAAGCAAGAGAACATAGCGTTGCCTTGGTAGGTCCAGCGGCGGAGGAACTCTTTGATCCGGTTCCTG
AACAGGATCTATTTGAGGCGCTAAATGAAACCTTAACGCTATGGAACTCGCCGCCCGACTGGGCTGGCGA
TGAGCGAAATGTAGTGCTTACGTTGTCCCGCATTTGGTACAGCGCAGTAACCGGCAAAATCGCGCCGAAG
GATGTCGCTGCCGACTGGGCAATGGAGCGCCTGCCGGCCCAGTATCAGCCCGTCATACTTGAAGCTAGAC
AGGCTTATCTTGGACAAGAAGAAGATCGCTTGGCCTCGCGCGCAGATCAGTTGGAAGAATTTGTCCACTA
CGTGAAAGGCGAGATCACCAAGGTAGTCGGCAAATAACCCTCGACTCTAGAGGATCCCCGGGTACCGAGC
TCGAATTCCGTGATAGGTGGGCTGCCCTTCCTGGTTGGCTTGGTTTCATCAGCCATCCGCTTGCCCTCAT
CTGTTACGCCGGCGGTAGCCGGCCAGCCTCGCAGAGCAGGATTCCCGTTGAGCACCGCCAGGTGCGAATA
AGGGACAGTGAAGAAGGAACACCCGCTCGCGGGTGGGCCTACTTCACCTATCCTGCCCGGCTGACGCCGT
TGGATACACCAAGGAAAGTCTACACGAACCCTTTGGCAAAATCCTGTATATCGTGCGAAAAAGGATGGAT
ATACCGAAAAAATCGCTATAATGACCCCGAAGCAGGGTTATGCAGCGGAAAACGGAATTCGAGCTCGGTA
CCCGGGGATCCTCTAGAGTCGAGCCACCCATGACCAAAATCCCTTAACGTGAGTTACGCGTCGTTCCACT
GAGCGTCAGACCCCGTAGAAAAGATCAAAGGATCTTCTTGAGATCCTTTTTTTCTGCGCGTAATCTGCTG
CTTGCAAACAAAAAAACCACCGCTACCAGCGGTGGTTTGTTTGCCGGATCAAGAGCTACCAACTCTTTTT
CCGAAGGTAACTGGCTTCAGCAGAGCGCAGATACCAAATACTGTTCTTCTAGTGTAGCCGTAGTTAGGCC
ACCACTTCAAGAACTCTGTAGCACCGCCTACATACCTCGCTCTGCTAATCCTGTTACCAGTGGCTGCTGC
CAGTGGCGATAAGTCGTGTCTTACCGGGTTGGACTCAAGACGATAGTTACCGGATAAGGCGCAGCGGTCG
GGCTGAACGGGGGGTTCGTGCACACAGCCCAGCTTGGAGCGAACGACCTACACCGAACTGAGATACCTAC
AGCGTGAGCTATGAGAAAGCGCCACGCTTCCCGAAGGGAGAAAGGCGGACAGGTATCCGGTAAGCGGCAG
GGTCGGAACAGGAGAGCGCACGAGGGAGCTTCCAGGGGGAAACGCCTGGTATCTTTATAGTCCTGTCGGG
TTTCGCCACCTCTGACTTGAGCGTCGATTTTTGTGATGCTCGTCAGGGGGGCGGAGCCTATGGAAAAACG
CCAGCAACGCGGCCTTTTTACGGTTCCTGGCCTTTTGCTGGCCTTTTGCTCACATGTT
Features (pLannotate 1.2.2; 16 found; start..end, strand, type, name):
    121..213     +  CDS            lacI (fragment): lac repressor; lacI; The lac repressor binds to the lac operator to inhibit transcription in E. coli. This inhibition can be relieved by adding lactose or isopropyl-β-D-thiogalactopyranoside (IPTG).
    268..295     -  terminator     rrnB T2 terminator: transcription terminator T2 from the E. coli rrnB gene
    427..470     +  terminator     rrnB T1 terminator: Escherichia coli rrnB; transcription terminator T1 from the E. coli rrnB gene
    517..553     -  CDS            lacZα (fragment): LacZα fragment of β-galactosidase; lacZ fragment
    570..665     +  protein_bind   attL3: mutant version of attL; recombination site for the Gateway® LR reaction LR Clonase™
    671..1390    +  CDS            CyPet: cyan fluorescent protein optimized for FRET with YPet (Nguyen and Daugherty, 2005) mammalian codon-optimized
   1392..1487    -  protein_bind   attL3: mutant version of attL; recombination site for the Gateway® LR reaction LR Clonase™
   1506..1524    -  promoter       T7 promoter: promoter for bacteriophage T7 RNA polymerase
   1714..1737    +  promoter       Pc promoter (fragment): intI1 (promoter lies within the coding sequence); class 1 integron promoter
   1913..1969    +  CDS            GmR (fragment): gentamycin acetyltransferase; aacC1; confers resistance to gentamycin
   1976..2767    +  CDS            SmR: aminoglycoside adenylyltransferase (Murphy, 1985); aadA; confers resistance to spectinomycin and streptomycin
   2771..2808    -  misc_feature   MCS (fragment): pUC18/19 multiple cloning site
   2811..2856    -  CDS            traJ (fragment): oriT-recognizing protein; traJ
   2889..2998    -  oriT           oriT: incP origin of transfer
   3135..3172    +  misc_feature   MCS (fragment): pUC18/19 multiple cloning site
   3258..3846    +  rep_origin     ori: high-copy-number ColE1/pMB1/pBR322/pUC origin of replication
