[The description below was written by a language model from this plasmid's Addgene catalogue record and pLannotate feature annotations shown in this document.]
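Description:
C122-E16: CyPet is a Gateway entry clone built on the pDonr253 backbone and catalogued as a synthetic biology vector. It is a small plasmid of about 3.9 kb, maintained in E. coli at high copy from a ColE1/pUC-type origin of replication. Selection is with spectinomycin, conferred by the aadA aminoglycoside adenylyltransferase gene (SmR), which also gives streptomycin resistance. The annotation also detects an incP oriT and short fragments of lacI, lacZα, traJ, a gentamicin resistance gene, an integron Pc promoter and pUC polylinker sequence. These appear to be backbone remnants rather than functional modules.

The payload is the coding sequence for CyPet, a synthetic, mammalian codon-optimized cyan fluorescent protein that was engineered as a FRET donor for the yellow acceptor YPet. The open reading frame is flanked on both sides by Gateway attL recombination sites. The automated annotation labels both as attL3, and since the record calls this a standard entry clone, the exact attL variants should be checked against the sequence rather than taken from those labels. The rrnB T1 and T2 terminators lie upstream of the cassette, where they insulate the insert from read-through transcription. A T7 promoter sits just downstream and points back toward the insert, a position commonly used for sequencing or in vitro transcription. No promoter is annotated that would drive CyPet expression, as expected for an entry clone.

The plasmid serves as a donor module. An LR Clonase reaction transfers the CyPet sequence into a destination vector that supplies the promoter, tags and host-specific elements. The associated work concerns combinatorial assembly of clone libraries by site-specific recombination.
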