Addgene plasmid #162896: C122-E16: CyPet
Purpose: Standard Gateway entry clone encoding CyPet fluorescent protein
Depositing lab: Dominic Esposito. Depositing organization: National Cancer Institute (NCI). Publication: Combinatorial assembly of clone libraries using site-specific recombination. Wall VE, Garvey LA, Mehalko JL, Procter LV, Esposito D. Methods Mol Biol. 2014;1116:193-208. doi: 10.1007/978-1-62703-764-8_14. PubMed 24395366.
Backbone
  Vector backbone: pDonr253
  Vector type: Synthetic Biology
Growth in bacteria
  Bacterial resistance: Spectinomycin, 50 μg/mL
  Growth temperature: 37°C
  Growth strain: DH5alpha
  Copy number: High Copy
Gene/Insert
  Gene/Insert name: CyPet fluorescent protein (alt name: CyPet)
  Species: Synthetic
  Cloning method: Gateway Cloning
Terms and licenses: Academic/Nonprofit Terms; Industry Terms: Not Available to Industry
How to cite: C122-E16: CyPet was a gift from Dominic Esposito (Addgene plasmid # 162896 ; http://n2t.net/addgene:162896 ; RRID:Addgene_162896)
